Addgene plasmid #99603: pMK17-01
Purpose: Plasmid containing the parB-m(sf)gfp fusion
Depositing lab: Morten Kjos & Jan-Willem Veening. Publication: Chromosome segregation drives division site selection in Streptococcus pneumoniae. van Raaphorst R, Kjos M, Veening JW. Proc Natl Acad Sci U S A. 2017 Jul 3. pii: 201620608. doi: 10.1073/pnas.1620608114. PubMed 28674002.
Backbone
  Vector backbone: pMK17
  Backbone size w/o insert (bp): 8756
  Total vector size (bp): 9538
  Vector type: Synthetic Biology
Growth in bacteria
  Bacterial resistance: Ampicillin, 100 μg/mL
  Growth temperature: 37°C
  Growth strain: DH5alpha
  Copy number: High Copy
Gene/Insert
  Gene/Insert name: parBp
  Species: Synthetic
  Insert size (bp): 782
  Promoter: PczcD
  Tag / fusion protein: m(sf)gfp (C terminal on backbone)
  Cloning method: Restriction Enzyme; 5′ cloning site EcoRI (unknown if destroyed); 3′ cloning site BamHI (unknown if destroyed)
  Sequencing primers: 5′ CGAGTCTGGTGGTTGGTAAG; 3′ CGAAATACGGGCAGACATGG
Terms and licenses: Academic/Nonprofit Terms; Industry Terms: Not Available to Industry
How to cite: pMK17-01 was a gift from Morten Kjos & Jan-Willem Veening (Addgene plasmid # 99603 ; http://n2t.net/addgene:99603 ; RRID:Addgene_99603)
