[The description below was written by a language model from this plasmid's Addgene catalogue record and pLannotate feature annotations shown in this document.]
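Description:
pMK17-01 is a roughly 9.5 kb bacterial plasmid built on the pMK17 backbone and catalogued as a synthetic biology vector. It carries a fusion of the partitioning protein ParBp to monomeric superfolder GFP. It is propagated in E. coli at high copy from a ColE1/pUC-type origin and selected with ampicillin through the bla gene and its native promoter. pBR322-derived remnants are also annotated: the bom mobility region and short fragments of rop and the pBR322 tetracycline efflux gene, neither of which would be functional. A full-length tetM gene, which encodes a ribosomal protection protein conferring tetracycline resistance in Gram-positive bacteria, is present along with an adjacent upstream Enterococcus-type small RNA annotation. This suggests tetM serves as the marker in the final host. The record does not state how the plasmid is maintained or integrated there.

The payload is a 782 bp synthetic parBp insert cloned between EcoRI and BamHI, so that it reads in frame into the backbone-encoded m(sf)gfp, which forms a C-terminal tag. Expression is listed as driven by PczcD, a metal (zinc)-inducible promoter commonly used in Streptococcus pneumoniae, allowing titratable production of the fusion. The automated feature table identifies the superfolder GFP coding sequence on the reverse strand but annotates neither the parBp insert nor the promoter. The sequenced record is also slightly shorter than the catalogued total size.

ParB proteins bind parS sites, so a fluorescent ParB fusion of this kind is typically used to mark a chromosomal locus carrying the cognate site for live-cell imaging. This fits the associated work on chromosome segregation and division site selection in S. pneumoniae.
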