Features (pLannotate 1.2.2; 9 found; start..end, strand, type, name):
     16..604     +  rep_origin     ori: high-copy-number ColE1/pMB1/pBR322/pUC origin of replication
    790..930     -  misc_feature   bom: basis of mobility region from pBR322
   1032..1071    -  CDS            rop (fragment): Rop protein, which maintains plasmids at low copy number; rop
   2171..2881    -  CDS            Superfolder GFP: Superfolder GFP is a basic (constitutively fluorescent) green fluorescent protein published in 2005, derived from Aequorea victoria. It is reported to be a very rapidly-maturing weak dimer.
   4336..4486    -  CDS            TcR (fragment): tetracycline efflux protein; tet; confers resistance to tetracycline
   4756..4920    +  ncRNA          sRNA 0030: Accession: RF02864 - Enterococcus sRNA 30
   4977..6893    +  CDS            tetM: TET1_ENTFL - Also known as tet(M). Experimental evidence at protein level: Swiss-Prot protein existence level 1. Abolishes the inhibitory effect of tetracyclin on protein synthesis by a non-covalent modification of the ribosomes. From Enterococcus faecalis (Streptococcus faecalis).
   8363..8467    +  promoter       AmpR promoter: bla
   8468..9328    +  CDS            AmpR: β-lactamase; bla; confers resistance to ampicillin, carbenicillin, and related antibiotics
>Addgene plasmid #99603 | pMK17-01 | addgene full sequence | sequence record 194068 | Addgene NGS Result
GATCAAAGGATCTTCTTGAGATCCTTTTTTTCTGCGCGTAATCTGCTGCTTGCAAACAAAAAAACCACCG
CTACCAGCGGTGGTTTGTTTGCCGGATCAAGAGCTACCAACTCTTTTTCCGAAGGTAACTGGCTTCAGCA
GAGCGCAGATACCAAATACTGTCCTTCTAGTGTAGCCGTAGTTAGGCCACCACTTCAAGAACTCTGTAGC
ACCGCCTACATACCTCGCTCTGCTAATCCTGTTACCAGTGGCTGCTGCCAGTGGCGATAAGTCGTGTCTT
ACCGGGTTGGACTCAAGACGATAGTTACCGGATAAGGCGCAGCGGTCGGGCTGAACGGGGGGTTCGTGCA
CACAGCCCAGCTTGGAGCGAACGACCTACACCGAACTGAGATACCTACAGCGTGAGCTATGAGAAAGCGC
CACGCTTCCCGAAGGGAGAAAGGCGGACAGGTATCCGGTAAGCGGCAGGGTCGGAACAGGAGAGCGCACG
AGGGAGCTTCCAGGGGGAAACGCCTGGTATCTTTATAGTCCTGTCGGGTTTCGCCACCTCTGACTTGAGC
GTCGATTTTTGTGATGCTCGTCAGGGGGGCGGAGCCTATGGAAAAACGCCAGCAACGCGGCCTTTTTACG
GTTCCTGGCCTTTTGCTGGCCTTTTGCTCACATGTTCTTTCCTGCGTTATCCCCTGATTCTGTGGATAAC
CGTATTACCGCCTTTGAGTGAGCTGATACCGCTCGCCGCAGCCGAACGACCGAGCGCAGCGAGTCAGTGA
GCGAGGAAGCGGAAGAGCGCCTGATGCGGTATTTTCTCCTTACGCATCTGTGCGGTATTTCACACCGCAT
ATGGTGCACTCTCAGTACAATCTGCTCTGATGCCGCATAGTTAAGCCAGTATACACTCCGCTATCGCTAC
GTGACTGGGTCATGGCTGCGCCCCGACACCCGCCAACACCCGCTGACGCGCCCTGACGGGCTTGTCTGCT
CCCGGCATCCGCTTACAGACAAGCTGTGACCGTCTCCGGGAGCTGCATGTGTCAGAGGTTTTCACCGTCA
TCACCGAAACGCGCGAGGCAGGCTAAACCTGCTGCTACTGCTGCTTGGCTTGCCGCACTACCTGTATTTG
GTAACTGGGCTTTATTAGTTTGATCAGCTTCACTTGAATCAATTGGTTTTGTATCTGCTTTTTCTGACAC
TTGTGGTTTTTTAGCTTCTTGAGCTACTGGTTTGGTTCCAACCAAGACGATGCGGTCTGTCGGAACTTCT
ACCACTTCACGGAGTTTTTCTTCCTTACTTCCATCAGGATTAATCACTGTAAAGATACGTTCTTTTCCAA
CTTTTCCTTCTTGTTCTACACGAGTTTCACCTAGATACAGTGTTGAATCTTTTTTCTCAACTGTCTTGTA
GGCCAAATCTTTTTCAACAAATTCGAGTTTTGGAAGATCTTCTTGTACAGCAGAAACTGGTTTTTCCTTA
GTCAACTGGATACGGTATTCCTTGACTTGTTTTCCACTTTCTGAAACGAGGCGAACAAGTACTGGAAGGC
TATCTTCTCCACTATCTACCACAGTTGAAGCTACTTGATTGTTTTCTTCAACTGAGACTTTTGGCCGTTG
ACCTTTATAGGTAATTTGATAGTCTTGACGATTTTCAGCGAAATCAGCAAGTTCTTTTCCATCTACAAGA
ATCTTTGATTGAGTGCTTTCTTGAGGCAATTCACTTGGTGCAAGGAAGGTCATCTCAATCATCGCAACAC
CGCTCTTGTCAGCTTTACGCTCCATACGCCATCTCATGACTTTGGCTTTGACAGCTTTAAATGTTACGTT
GATTTCATCACCAGAAATAGTACATAATGGATTTCCTTACGCGAAATACGGGCAGACATGGCCTGCCCGG
TTATTATTATTTTTGACACCAGACCAACTGGTAATGGTAGCGACCGGCGCTCAGCGATAGCGCTATCAAA
AGAATCTTGCTTGGCAAGGTTCTTTTTTTTGTCTTTTCAAAAAAGCACGAAAAAAGCACCCATAAGGTAA
ACTTTTGAGTGCTTTGCTATAAATACGCTTCACAGTTTCTTCTTCATTTTTAACAAACAAAAAACCCAGC
TCATTGAGCTGGGTTTAAGCTGGCTTGGCGGCGTCCTAGTACTGCAGAATTGCCGACCTTGACTAGCTTA
CTTATAAAGCTCATCCATGCCGTGAGTGATACCAGCAGCTGTCACAAATTCAAGCAGCACCATGTGGTCA
CGCTTTTCATTTGGGTCTTTTGATAATTTGCTTTGAGTTGATAAATAATGGTTATCAGGAAGAAGAACCG
GGCCGTCACCGATCGGTGTATTTTGCTGATAATGATCAGCAAGCTGAACAGAACCGTCCTCTACGTTATG
ACGGATTTTGAAGTTTGCTTTGATGCCGTTTTTTTGTTTGTCAGCAGTGATGTATACGTTGTGGCTGTTG
AAGTTGTATTCAAGTTTGTGTCCAAGGATGTTTCCATCTTCTTTGAAATCAATGCCTTTCAATTCAATGC
GGTTCACAAGTGTGTCACCTTCAAACTTCACTTCTGCTCTTGTTTTGTACGTTCCGTCATCTTTGAAGCT
GATCGTACGCTCTTGAACGTAGCCTTCAGGCATTGCAGATTTGAAGAAATCATGGCGTTTCATGTGGTCT
GGATAACGAGAGAAGCATTGAACGCCGTAAGTCAGCGTCGTTACAAGTGTCGGCCAAGGAACCGGCAGCT
TTCCAGTTGTGCAAATAAACTTCAATGTCAGCTTGCCGTTTGTTGCATCTCCTTCACCTTCACCGCGAAC
AGAGAATTTGTGTCCGTTTACATCTCCGTCAAGCTCAACGAGAATCGGCACAACACCTGTGAACAGCTCT
TCTCCTTTTGATCCAGCTTTAGCTGCAGCTTCTCCACCAGATCCTCTAGAACTAGATTTCATCAACAACT
CAATCAATTTTTTCTTGATTTCTTGTTCTTCTTCCGTTCCCTCAAACTCTAATTTTTCTAATTGAGTTTC
AATTTTCTTTAACTGCGTGATTGGCTTTTTAGCGGTTTTCTTTTGGGGGCTAAATTTAGCCCCCTCTTCT
TCACCACCTTGTTCTTTAGCTTTTCTAATCAGTTTTTGAGCGGTATAATGACTGATACCAAATCTTTCGG
CAATTAAGTCCCTAGTCTTTCCTTTAACAGGTTTTCCGTTGATTTGTACCCCTTGTTTTTTGGCTTTATC
TAAAATATCCATATAGTCATCAATGATGGCTATTTTTTCTTCTTCTGGCATTTTTAAGAGCGAGCGAGTT
TGTAGGTTAGTTTCATGCAACTTTAGTCTTGTTACAAGCTCGTCCTCGTCTTCATCAACTTTCTTAGCGA
GAACTTCGTAATCTTCAGGGAGTCTATTTTCACTAATTAGTTTTTTAATAGCATTAAATCGTCTATGCCC
TGCAATCAATTCATAGCTATATTTATCACGTTGTTTAACAAGAACGGGTTGTAATAAGCCTAACTCGTCT
ATGCTATCAGCTAACTTATCAATGTCAACTAAATCATAGTTGTTATTCTCATTTTCCTTTATCTCCTCAA
TAGGAATATTTTTTGTATTTGTTTTTTTTCGCTTGTGTTCGTCCTTGTTCATAAGGTCTGTAAATCCGAA
ACTATTACTCATGTTTGTCCTCCTTATTAGTTAATCAGTACTCGAGATCCGAATTCTCATATTTGCCTCC
TTAAGATCCGCAGACTCAGAATAGACTCATTCTTTGTCTTTCCCTTACCAACCACCAGACTCGTTAACAG
ATTGATAGTAATCGCAATAATTCCTAACCAGAGAATCCCCTCATCATTGACTGGTTGCGGATGCAAAATC
TTCGTGACATTTTCCAAAATGACTAGAACAGAGCCCGTTACGAGAATCACAGCTGTTACTAAGGCTCCTA
GCAGGCTAAACCGCTTATAGCCCAAGGTGTACTGATTGTCTTCTTCACGATTGGAGATTGTTTCTAGAAA
AGCTGATATTCCAATTGCAATCGCATCTCCCAAGTCATGCACAGAGTCAGCAAGAACAGCGCTAGAACCA
AATACTCCACCTGCAATAAACTCAACAATGGCATAAGTCAAATTTAAGAAAAAAGCCACCCAAACAGCAT
ATTTTGCCTTCATATTTCTCATTCCTTTGTTATAATAGATTTATGAACACCTTGTTCATTATCATTATCC
ACTAAAACTCAAAGAAAGGATAGAAGCAAAACGTCAGCTTTATTCAGTTCTGAACAATTTGCCTTAAGTG
TCCATATGACTAACATTGACCGCCGTATCAGCAGCATGCGGTACCGTCGGCTGCATGCATCGATAGATCC
ACAGGACGGGTGTGGTCGCCATGATCGCGTAGTCGATAGTGGCTCCAAGTAGCGAAGCGAGCAGGACTGG
GCGGCGGCCAAAGCGGTCGGACAGTGCTCCGAGAACGGGTGCGCATAGAAATTGCATCAACGCATATAGC
GCTAGCCAAGTAATCGTGAATGTCGCTGTGAAATATTTAGATCAAGAAACAAAGGCAACCCAAATCTCGC
AATTTGAGTTGATATTAGAAAAACAAGATAATTGGAAGATTGTAAAATAATAAATATTGGTACATGATTA
CAGATACTTTGTAATCATGTACTCTTTTTGATAAAAAATTGGAGATTCCTTTACAAATATGCTCTTACGT
GCTATAATTTAAGTATCTATTTAAAAGGAGTTAATAAATATGCGGCAAGGTATTCTTAAATAAACTGTCA
ATTTGATAGCGGGAACAAATAATTGGACGTCCTTTTTTAGGAGGGCTTAGTTTTTTGTCCCCAGTTTAAG
AATACCTTTATCATGTGATTCTAAAGTATCCGGAGAATATCTGTATGCTTTGTATGCCTATGGTTATGCA
TAAAAATCCCAGTGATAAGAGTATTTATCACTGGGATTTTTATGCCCTTTTGGGCTTTTGAATGGAGGAA
AATCACATGAAAATTATTAATATTGGAGTTTTAGCTCATGTTGATGCAGGAAAAACTACCTTAACAGAAA
GCTTATTATATAACAGTGGAGCGATTACAGAATTAGGAAGCGTGGACAAAGGTACAACGAGGACGGATAA
TACGCTTTTAGAACGTCAGAGAGGAATTACAATTCAGACAGGAATAACCTCTTTTCAGTGGGAAAATACG
AAGGTGAACATCATAGACACGCCAGGACATATGGATTTCTTAGCAGAAGTATATCGTTCATTATCAGTTT
TAGATGGGGCAATTCTACTGATTTCTGCAAAAGATGGCGTACAAGCACAAACTCGTATATTATTTCATGC
ACTTAGGAAAATGGGGATTCCCACAATCTTTTTTATCAATAAGATTGACCAAAATGGAATTGATTTATCA
ACGGTTTATCAGGATATTAAAGAGAAACTTTCTGCCGAAATTGTAATCAAACAGAAGGTAGAACTGTATC
CTAATGTGTGTGTGACGAACTTTACCGAATCTGAACAATGGGATACGGTAATAGAGGGAAACGATGACCT
TTTAGAGAAATATATGTCCGGTAAATCATTAGAAGCATTGGAACTCGAACAAGAGGAAAGCATAAGATTT
CAGAATTGTTCTCTGTTCCCTCTTTATCATGGAAGTGCAAAAAGTAATATAGGGATTGATAACCTTATAG
AAGTTATTACTAATAAATTTTATTCATCAACACATCGAGGTCCGTCTGAACTTTGCGGAAATGTTTTCAA
AATTGAATATACAAAAAAAAGACAACGTCTTGCATATATACGCCTTTATAGTGGAGTACTACATTTACGA
GATTCGGTTAGAGTATCAGAAAAAGAAAAAATAAAAGTTACAGAAATGTATACTTCAATAAATGGTGAAT
TATGTAAGATTGATCGAGCTTATTCTGGAGAAATTGTTATTTTGCAAAATGAGCTTTTGAAGTTAAATAG
TGTTCTTGGAGATACAAAACTATTGCCACAGAGAAAAAAGATTGAAAATCCGCACCCTCTACTACAAACA
ACTGTTGAACCGAGTAAACCTGAACAGAGAGAAATGTTGCTTGATGCCCTTTTGGAAATCTCAGATAGTG
ATCCGCTTCTACGATATTACGTGGATTCTACGACACATGAAATTATACTTTCTTTCTTAGGGAAAGTACA
AATGGAAGTGATTAGTGCACTGTTGCAAGAAAAGTATCATGTGGAGATAGAACTAAAAGAGCCTACAGTC
ATTTATATGGAGAGACCGTTAAAAAATGCAGAATATACCATTCACATCGAAGTGCCGCCAAATCCTTTCT
GGGCTTCCATTGGTTTATCTGTATCACCGCTTCCGTTGGGAAGTGGAATGCAGTATGAGAGCTCGGTTTC
TCTTGGATACTTAAATCAATCATTTCAAAATGCAGTTATGGAAGGGATACGCTATGGTTGTGAACAAGGA
TTGTATGGTTGGAATGTGACGGACTGTAAAATCTGTTTTAAGTATGGCTTATACTATAGCCCTGTTAGTA
CCCCAGCAGATTTTCGGATGCTTGCTCCTATTGTATTGGAGCAAGCCTTTAGAAAAGCTGGAACAGAATT
GTTAGAGCCATATCTTAGTTTTAAAGTTTATGCACCACAGGAATATCTTTCACGGGCATATAACGATGCT
CCCAAATATTGTGCAAATATCGTAAATACTCAACTGAAAAATAATGAGGTCATTATTATTGGAGAAATTC
CTGCTCGATGTATTCAAGATTATCGCAATGATTTAACTTTTTTTACAAATGGGCTTAGTGTTTGTTTAGC
AGAGCTAAAAGGATATCAGGTTACCACTGGCGAACCTGTTTGCCAGACCCGTCGTCTAAATAGTCAGATA
GATAAAGTGAGATATATGTTCAATAAAATAACTTAGTGCGTTTTATGTTGTTATATAAATATGGTTTCTT
ATTAAATAAGATGAAATATTCTTTAATATAGATTTGAATTAAAGTGGAAAGGAGGAGATTGTTATTATAA
ACTACAAGTGGATATTGTGTCCTATTTGTGGAAATAAAACAAGACTACGAATACGAGTGGATACTATACT
TAAAAATTTCCCTTTATACTGCCCCAAATGTAAGAACGAAACTTTAATTAATGTTCAAAAAATGAATATA
ATAACAATCAAAGAGCCAGACGCCAAGACGCAGAGCCGATAATTTGAGAAATGAAACTCTCATCTTATCG
GCTCTTTTTGTTTATCTGAATTTTACTGACTAGCCTTCAATATTTCTTGCTTCATTGATACCTTTTGCTA
GTGCTTCCATTAAGGATAGTTCTTTGTCTGTAAAGCTAGCGGAGCGCATTATTTTGCTTTTGCTGCGTAC
TCTTCGTTACGTTTGATCATTTGTTTTCTGTACCAAGCAAAGATACCGATATAGAATACAAGGAAGGCTA
CTGCACCAAGGATTGCTTTGATATCACCAGTTGTAGTGTTACCAATTGTCCAACCAAGAAGTTTTTCGAT
TGGTCCTTCAAGAGTAGAGTGAGTAATCAATTGAGTTTGGCTCACACCTTCTGGGAAGGCACCTACACCT
TTAGCAAGTTCTGTTGCAAATGGTGCAATAAGTGTACCTGAAAGAAGGAAGAGTGGCAACAAGAGTGTTC
CGAAGATAATCATACGGAGCAATTTACCACGAGTTACAACCAAGAGAGCTGGAGTAACACCCATAGCGAT
GATACCTGCAAGTGGCAAGATACCATTTCCAACTTTTGAAAGAAGCACTGCTTCAATCAACATGATTGGT
GCAAGTACGTTGGCACAAGCCCAGATTTCAGCACGACCAGCGATGAATGGCCAGTCAAGACCGATATTGA
ATTTACGTCCTTGAAGACGTTTAGTAGCAACGTTTGTAATACCTTGTGATAGTGGTTCTACGGCTGCGAT
GAACCATGAACCGATAAGTGAGAAGAGTTCCAAAGATACACCGGCAGTCAAACCAAGAGACAACCATCCT
TTGATAACAAGACGCCATTTATCTGCATCTGCAACACCTGCAATTGGATGTGGAGTTCCCATAATACCGA
TAACGATACCAAGGATGAAACCGATGAAGAATTTAGATCCCCAGAAACCGATTTTCTTGTTCAATTTAGC
AGCATCAAAGTCATATTTATCAAGGCCTGGGAAGAATTTTTCAAAAATCTTATCCAAAACCATGATAACT
GGGTTCATCATGTAGTTCATGTGAGTTGATGTCATTGGTGATGAACTTGGGGCGTTAAGAAGGAATTAAT
TCTTGAAGACGAAAGGGCCTCGTGATACGCCTATTTTTATAGGTTAATGTCATGATAATAATGGTTTCTT
AGACGTCAGGTGGCACTTTTCGGGGAAATGTGCGCGGAACCCCTATTTGTTTATTTTTCTAAATACATTC
AAATATGTATCCGCTCATGAGACAATAACCCTGATAAATGCTTCAATAATATTGAAAAAGGAAGAGTATG
AGTATTCAACATTTCCGTGTCGCCCTTATTCCCTTTTTTGCGGCATTTTGCCTTCCTGTTTTTGCTCACC
CAGAAACGCTGGTGAAAGTAAAAGATGCTGAAGATCAGTTGGGTGCACGAGTGGGTTACATCGAACTGGA
TCTCAACAGCGGTAAGATCCTTGAGAGTTTTCGCCCCGAAGAACGTTTTCCAATGATGAGCACTTTTAAA
GTTCTGCTATGTGGCGCGGTATTATCCCGTGTTGACGCCGGGCAAGAGCAACTCGGTCGCCGCATACACT
ATTCTCAGAATGACTTGGTTGAGTACTCACCAGTCACAGAAAAGCATCTTACGGATGGCATGACAGTAAG
AGAATTATGCAGTGCTGCCATAACCATGAGTGATAACACTGCGGCCAACTTACTTCTGACAACGATCGGA
GGACCGAAGGAGCTAACCGCTTTTTTGCACAACATGGGGGATCATGTAACTCGCCTTGATCGTTGGGAAC
CGGAGCTGAATGAAGCCATACCAAACGACGAGCGTGACACCACGATGCCTGCAGCAATGGCAACAACGTT
GCGCAAACTATTAACTGGCGAACTACTTACTCTAGCTTCCCGGCAACAATTAATAGACTGGATGGAGGCG
GATAAAGTTGCAGGACCACTTCTGCGCTCGGCCCTTCCGGCTGGCTGGTTTATTGCTGATAAATCTGGAG
CCGGTGAGCGTGGGTCTCGCGGTATCATTGCAGCACTGGGGCCAGATGGTAAGCCCTCCCGTATCGTAGT
TATCTACACGACGGGGAGTCAGGCAACTATGGATGAACGAAATAGACAGATCGCTGAGATAGGTGCCTCA
CTGATTAAGCATTGGTAACTGTCAGACCAAGTTTACTCATATATACTTTAGATTGATTTAAAACTTCATT
TTTAATTTAAAAGGATCTAGGTGAAGATCCTTTTTGATAATCTCATGACCAAAATCCCTTAACGTGAGTT
TTCGTTCCACTGAGCGTCAGACCCCGTAGAAAA
